Addgene plasmid #215105: p21-HA(d17-24)
Purpose: Expresses p21-HA(d17-24) in mammalian cells.
Depositing lab: Michele Pagano. Depositing organization: NYU Grossman School of Medicine. Publication: CDK-independent role of D-type cyclins in regulating DNA mismatch repair. Rona G, Miwatani-Minter B, Zhang Q, Goldberg HV, Kerzhnerman MA, Howard JB, Simoneschi D, Lane E, Hobbs JW, Sassani E, Wang AA, Keegan S, Laverty DJ, Piett CG, Pongor LS, Xu ML, Andrade J, Thomas A, Sicinski P, Askenazi M, Ueberheide B, Fenyo D, Nagel ZD, Pagano M. Mol Cell. 2024 Feb 29:S1097-2765(24)00129-1. doi: 10.1016/j.molcel.2024.02.010. PubMed 38458201.
Backbone
  Vector backbone: pcDNA 3.1
  Vector type: Mammalian Expression
  Selectable markers: Neomycin (select with G418)
Growth in bacteria
  Bacterial resistance: Ampicillin, 100 μg/mL
  Growth temperature: 37°C
  Growth strain: DH5alpha
  Copy number: High Copy
Gene/Insert
  Gene/Insert name: CDKN1A (alt names: CIP1; p21; WAF1)
  Species: H. sapiens (human)
  Mutation: p21(d17-24) stands for the deletion of residues 17-24.
  Entrez Gene: CDKN1A (a.k.a. CAP20, CDKN1, CIP1, MDA-6, P21, SDI1, WAF1, p21CIP1)
  Promoter: CMV
  Tag / fusion protein: HA (C terminal on insert)
  Cloning method: Unknown
  Sequencing primers: 5′ CMV; 3′ BGHR
Terms and licenses: Academic/Nonprofit Terms; Industry Terms: Not Available to Industry
How to cite: p21-HA(d17-24) was a gift from Michele Pagano (Addgene plasmid # 215105 ; http://n2t.net/addgene:215105 ; RRID:Addgene_215105)
