[The description below was written by a language model from this plasmid's Addgene catalogue record and pLannotate feature annotations shown in this document.]
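Description:
p21-HA(d17-24) is a mammalian expression plasmid built on the pcDNA 3.1 backbone that encodes a deletion mutant of human CDKN1A (p21/CIP1/WAF1), the cyclin-dependent kinase inhibitor that mediates p53-dependent G1 arrest. The mutant lacks residues 17–24 and, according to the catalogue entry, carries an HA epitope tag at its C terminus. In the 5,867-nt sequenced record the p21 coding region is annotated as two abutting fragments, which is consistent with an internal in-frame deletion near the N terminus. The HA tag is not annotated as a separate feature, although a short unannotated stretch follows the p21 match. The record does not state the functional consequence of the deletion.

Expression is driven by the human CMV immediate-early enhancer and promoter and terminated by the bovine growth hormone polyadenylation signal. T7 and SP6 phage promoters flank the insert, which would allow in vitro transcription or serve as priming sites. A separate SV40 early promoter–neo–SV40 poly(A) cassette confers G418 resistance for selecting stably transfected mammalian cells. In E. coli the plasmid is maintained through a high-copy ColE1/pUC-type origin and an ampicillin resistance gene (β-lactamase) under its own promoter, and an f1 origin is also present. Small annotated fragments such as the HIV-1 LTR, ble, lacI, the lac promoter/operator and bom appear to be backbone remnants or partial matches rather than functional elements.

The construct is intended for transient or stable expression of HA-tagged mutant p21 in mammalian cells, where the tag permits detection or immunoprecipitation. It was deposited in connection with work on a CDK-independent role of D-type cyclins in regulating DNA mismatch repair.
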