Features (pLannotate 1.2.2; 22 found; start..end, strand, type, name):
     28..80      -  misc_feature   bom (fragment): basis of mobility region from pBR322
    235..614     +  enhancer       CMV enhancer: human cytomegalovirus immediate early enhancer
    615..818     +  promoter       CMV promoter: human cytomegalovirus (CMV) immediate early promoter
    814..847     +  LTR            5' LTR (truncated) (fragment): truncated 5' long terminal repeat (LTR) from HIV-1
    863..881     +  promoter       T7 promoter: promoter for bacteriophage T7 RNA polymerase
    895..943     +  CDS            p21 (fragment): human cyclin-dependent kinase inhibitor 1A; Homo sapiens CDKN1A; mediates p53-dependent arrest in the G1 phase of the cell cycle
    943..1364    +  CDS            p21 (fragment): human cyclin-dependent kinase inhibitor 1A; Homo sapiens CDKN1A; mediates p53-dependent arrest in the G1 phase of the cell cycle
   1420..1438    -  promoter       SP6 promoter: promoter for bacteriophage SP6 RNA polymerase
   1464..1688    +  polyA_signal   bGH poly(A) signal: bovine growth hormone polyadenylation signal
   1692..1713    +  promoter       SV40 promoter (fragment): SV40 enhancer and early promoter
   1734..2162    +  rep_origin     f1 ori (sequence partly withheld): f1 bacteriophage origin of replication; arrow indicates direction of (+) strand synthesis
   2176..2505    +  promoter       SV40 promoter: SV40 enhancer and early promoter
   2572..3363    +  CDS            neo: KKA2_KLEPN - Also known as kan, nptII. Experimental evidence at protein level: Swiss-Prot protein existence level 1. Resistance to kanamycin, neomycin, paromomycin, ribostamycin, butirosin and gentamicin B. From Klebsiella pneumoniae.
   3387..3545    +  CDS            ble (fragment): BLE_KLEPN - Experimental evidence at protein level: Swiss-Prot protein existence level 1. Binding protein with a strong affinity to the bleomycin family of antibiotics. Binds to CL990; an antimitotic-antibiotic compound. From Klebsiella pneumoniae.
   3540..3661    +  polyA_signal   SV40 poly(A) signal: SV40 polyadenylation signal
   3734..3750    -  protein_bind   lac operator: The lac repressor binds to the lac operator to inhibit transcription in E. coli. This inhibition can be relieved by adding lactose or isopropyl-β-D-thiogalactopyranoside (IPTG). lac repressor encoded by lacI
   3758..3788    -  promoter       lac promoter: promoter for the E. coli lac operon
   3803..3824    -  protein_bind   CAP binding site: CAP binding activates transcription in the presence of cAMP. E. coli catabolite activator protein
   3837..3929    -  CDS            lacI (fragment): lac repressor; lacI; The lac repressor binds to the lac operator to inhibit transcription in E. coli. This inhibition can be relieved by adding lactose or isopropyl-β-D-thiogalactopyranoside (IPTG).
   4112..4700    -  rep_origin     ori: high-copy-number ColE1/pMB1/pBR322/pUC origin of replication
   4871..5731    -  CDS            AmpR: β-lactamase; bla; confers resistance to ampicillin, carbenicillin, and related antibiotics
   5732..5836    -  promoter       AmpR promoter: bla
>Addgene plasmid #215105 | p21-HA(d17-24) | addgene full sequence | sequence record 427411 | Addgene NGS Result
GACGGATCGGGAGATCTCCCGATCCCCTATGGTGCACTCTCAGTACAATCTGCTCTGATGCCGCATAGTT
AAGCCAGTATCTGCTCCCTGCTTGTGTGTTGGAGGTCGCTGAGTAGTGCGCGAGCAAAATTTAAGCTACA
ACAAGGCAAGGCTTGACCGACAATTGCATGAAGAATCTGCTTAGGGTTAGGCGTTTTGCGCTGCTTCGCG
ATGTACGGGCCAGATATACGCGTTGACATTGATTATTGACTAGTTATTAATAGTAATCAATTACGGGGTC
ATTAGTTCATAGCCCATATATGGAGTTCCGCGTTACATAACTTACGGTAAATGGCCCGCCTGGCTGACCG
CCCAACGACCCCCGCCCATTGACGTCAATAATGACGTATGTTCCCATAGTAACGCCAATAGGGACTTTCC
ATTGACGTCAATGGGTGGAGTATTTACGGTAAACTGCCCACTTGGCAGTACATCAAGTGTATCATATGCC
AAGTACGCCCCCTATTGACGTCAATGACGGTAAATGGCCCGCCTGGCATTATGCCCAGTACATGACCTTA
TGGGACTTTCCTACTTGGCAGTACATCTACGTATTAGTCATCGCTATTACCATGGTGATGCGGTTTTGGC
AGTACATCAATGGGCGTGGATAGCGGTTTGACTCACGGGGATTTCCAAGTCTCCACCCCATTGACGTCAA
TGGGAGTTTGTTTTGGCACCAAAATCAACGGGACTTTCCAAAATGTCGTAACAACTCCGCCCCATTGACG
CAAATGGGCGGTAGGCGTGTACGGTGGGAGGTCTATATAAGCAGAGCTCTCTGGCTAACTAGAGAACCCA
CTGCTTACTGGCTTATCGAAATTAATACGACTCACTATAGGGAGACCCAAGCTTATGTCAGAACCGGCTG
GGGATGTCCGTCAGAACCCATGCGGCAGCAAGGTGGACAGCGAGCAGCTGAGCCGCGACTGTGATGCGCT
AATGGCGGGCTGCATCCAGGAGGCCCGTGAGCGATGGAACTTCGACTTTGTCACCGAGACACCACTGGAG
GGTGACTTCGCCTGGGAGCGTGTGCGGGGCCTTGGCCTGCCCAAGCTCTACCTTCCCACGGGGCCCCGGC
GAGGCCGGGATGAGTTGGGAGGAGGCAGGCGGCCTGGCACCTCACCTGCTCTGCTGCAGGGGACAGCAGA
GGAAGACCATGTGGACCTGTCACTGTCTTGTACCCTTGTGCCTCGCTCAGGGGAGCAGGCTGAAGGGTCC
CCAGGTGGACCTGGAGACTCTCAGGGTCGAAAACGGCGGCAGACCAGCATGACAGATTTCTACCACTCCA
AACGCCGGCTGATCTTCTCCAAGAGGAAGCCCTACCCATACGACGTCCCAGACTACGCTTAACTCGAGCA
TGCATCTAGAGGGCCCTATTCTATAGTGTCACCTAAATGCTAGAGCTCGCTGATCAGCCTCGACTGTGCC
TTCTAGTTGCCAGCCATCTGTTGTTTGCCCCTCCCCCGTGCCTTCCTTGACCCTGGAAGGTGCCACTCCC
ACTGTCCTTTCCTAATAAAATGAGGAAATTGCATCGCATTGTCTGAGTAGGTGTCATTCTATTCTGGGGG
GTGGGGTGGGGCAGGACAGCAAGGGGGAGGATTGGGAAGACAATAGCAGGCATGCTGGGGATGCGGTGGG
CTCTATGGCTTCTGAGGCGGAAAGAACCAGCTGGGGCTCTAGGGGGTATCCCC
[124 nt withheld, positions 1734-1857]
C
[91 nt withheld, positions 1859-1949]
A
[49 nt withheld, positions 1951-1999]
CCTTTGACGTTGGAGTCCACGTTCTTT
[37 nt withheld, positions 2027-2063]
ACCCTATCTCGGTCTATTCTTTTGATTTATAAGGGATTTTGCCGATTTCGGCCTATTGGTTAAAAAATGA
GCTGATTTAACAAAAATTTAACGCGAATTAATTCTGTGGAATGTGTGTCAGTTAGGGTGTGGAAAGTCCC
CAGGCTCCCCAGCAGGCAGAAGTATGCAAAGCATGCATCTCAATTAGTCAGCAACCAGGTGTGGAAAGTC
CCCAGGCTCCCCAGCAGGCAGAAGTATGCAAAGCATGCATCTCAATTAGTCAGCAACCATAGTCCCGCCC
CTAACTCCGCCCATCCCGCCCCTAACTCCGCCCAGTTCCGCCCATTCTCCGCCCCATGGCTGACTAATTT
TTTTTATTTATGCAGAGGCCGAGGCCGCCTCTGCCTCTGAGCTATTCCAGAAGTAGTGAGGAGGCTTTTT
TGGAGGCCTAGGCTTTTGCAAAAAGCTCCCGGGAGCTTGTATATCCATTTTCGGATCTGATCAAGAGACA
GGATGAGGATCGTTTCGCATGATTGAACAAGATGGATTGCACGCAGGTTCTCCGGCCGCTTGGGTGGAGA
GGCTATTCGGCTATGACTGGGCACAACAGACAATCGGCTGCTCTGATGCCGCCGTGTTCCGGCTGTCAGC
GCAGGGGCGCCCGGTTCTTTTTGTCAAGACCGACCTGTCCGGTGCCCTGAATGAACTGCAGGACGAGGCA
GCGCGGCTATCGTGGCTGGCCACGACGGGCGTTCCTTGCGCAGCTGTGCTCGACGTTGTCACTGAAGCGG
GAAGGGACTGGCTGCTATTGGGCGAAGTGCCGGGGCAGGATCTCCTGTCATCTCACCTTGCTCCTGCCGA
GAAAGTATCCATCATGGCTGATGCAATGCGGCGGCTGCATACGCTTGATCCGGCTACCTGCCCATTCGAC
CACCAAGCGAAACATCGCATCGAGCGAGCACGTACTCGGATGGAAGCCGGTCTTGTCGATCAGGATGATC
TGGACGAAGAGCATCAGGGGCTCGCGCCAGCCGAACTGTTCGCCAGGCTCAAGGCGCGCATGCCCGACGG
CGAGGATCTCGTCGTGACCCATGGCGATGCCTGCTTGCCGAATATCATGGTGGAAAATGGCCGCTTTTCT
GGATTCATCGACTGTGGCCGGCTGGGTGTGGCGGACCGCTATCAGGACATAGCGTTGGCTACCCGTGATA
TTGCTGAAGAGCTTGGCGGCGAATGGGCTGACCGCTTCCTCGTGCTTTACGGTATCGCCGCTCCCGATTC
GCAGCGCATCGCCTTCTATCGCCTTCTTGACGAGTTCTTCTGAGCGGGACTCTGGGGTTCGAAATGACCG
ACCAAGCGACGCCCAACCTGCCATCACGAGATTTCGATTCCACCGCCGCCTTCTATGAAAGGTTGGGCTT
CGGAATCGTTTTCCGGGACGCCGGCTGGATGATCCTCCAGCGCGGGGATCTCATGCTGGAGTTCTTCGCC
CACCCCAACTTGTTTATTGCAGCTTATAATGGTTACAAATAAAGCAATAGCATCACAAATTTCACAAATA
AAGCATTTTTTTCACTGCATTCTAGTTGTGGTTTGTCCAAACTCATCAATGTATCTTATCATGTCTGTAT
ACCGTCGACCTCTAGCTAGAGCTTGGCGTAATCATGGTCATAGCTGTTTCCTGTGTGAAATTGTTATCCG
CTCACAATTCCACACAACATACGAGCCGGAAGCATAAAGTGTAAAGCCTGGGGTGCCTAATGAGTGAGCT
AACTCACATTAATTGCGTTGCGCTCACTGCCCGCTTTCCAGTCGGGAAACCTGTCGTGCCAGCTGCATTA
ATGAATCGGCCAACGCGCGGGGAGAGGCGGTTTGCGTATTGGGCGCTCTTCCGCTTCCTCGCTCACTGAC
TCGCTGCGCTCGGTCGTTCGGCTGCGGCGAGCGGTATCAGCTCACTCAAAGGCGGTAATACGGTTATCCA
CAGAATCAGGGGATAACGCAGGAAAGAACATGTGAGCAAAAGGCCAGCAAAAGGCCAGGAACCGTAAAAA
GGCCGCGTTGCTGGCGTTTTTCCATAGGCTCCGCCCCCCTGACGAGCATCACAAAAATCGACGCTCAAGT
CAGAGGTGGCGAAACCCGACAGGACTATAAAGATACCAGGCGTTTCCCCCTGGAAGCTCCCTCGTGCGCT
CTCCTGTTCCGACCCTGCCGCTTACCGGATACCTGTCCGCCTTTCTCCCTTCGGGAAGCGTGGCGCTTTC
TCATAGCTCACGCTGTAGGTATCTCAGTTCGGTGTAGGTCGTTCGCTCCAAGCTGGGCTGTGTGCACGAA
CCCCCCGTTCAGCCCGACCGCTGCGCCTTATCCGGTAACTATCGTCTTGAGTCCAACCCGGTAAGACACG
ACTTATCGCCACTGGCAGCAGCCACTGGTAACAGGATTAGCAGAGCGAGGTATGTAGGCGGTGCTACAGA
GTTCTTGAAGTGGTGGCCTAACTACGGCTACACTAGAAGAACAGTATTTGGTATCTGCGCTCTGCTGAAG
CCAGTTACCTTCGGAAAAAGAGTTGGTAGCTCTTGATCCGGCAAACAAACCACCGCTGGTAGCGGTGGTT
TTTTTGTTTGCAAGCAGCAGATTACGCGCAGAAAAAAAGGATCTCAAGAAGATCCTTTGATCTTTTCTAC
GGGGTCTGACGCTCAGTGGAACGAAAACTCACGTTAAGGGATTTTGGTCATGAGATTATCAAAAAGGATC
TTCACCTAGATCCTTTTAAATTAAAAATGAAGTTTTAAATCAATCTAAAGTATATATGAGTAAACTTGGT
CTGACAGTTACCAATGCTTAATCAGTGAGGCACCTATCTCAGCGATCTGTCTATTTCGTTCATCCATAGT
TGCCTGACTCCCCGTCGTGTAGATAACTACGATACGGGAGGGCTTACCATCTGGCCCCAGTGCTGCAATG
ATACCGCGAGACCCACGCTCACCGGCTCCAGATTTATCAGCAATAAACCAGCCAGCCGGAAGGGCCGAGC
GCAGAAGTGGTCCTGCAACTTTATCCGCCTCCATCCAGTCTATTAATTGTTGCCGGGAAGCTAGAGTAAG
TAGTTCGCCAGTTAATAGTTTGCGCAACGTTGTTGCCATTGCTACAGGCATCGTGGTGTCACGCTCGTCG
TTTGGTATGGCTTCATTCAGCTCCGGTTCCCAACGATCAAGGCGAGTTACATGATCCCCCATGTTGTGCA
AAAAAGCGGTTAGCTCCTTCGGTCCTCCGATCGTTGTCAGAAGTAAGTTGGCCGCAGTGTTATCACTCAT
GGTTATGGCAGCACTGCATAATTCTCTTACTGTCATGCCATCCGTAAGATGCTTTTCTGTGACTGGTGAG
TACTCAACCAAGTCATTCTGAGAATAGTGTATGCGGCGACCGAGTTGCTCTTGCCCGGCGTCAATACGGG
ATAATACCGCGCCACATAGCAGAACTTTAAAAGTGCTCATCATTGGAAAACGTTCTTCGGGGCGAAAACT
CTCAAGGATCTTACCGCTGTTGAGATCCAGTTCGATGTAACCCACTCGTGCACCCAACTGATCTTCAGCA
TCTTTTACTTTCACCAGCGTTTCTGGGTGAGCAAAAACAGGAAGGCAAAATGCCGCAAAAAAGGGAATAA
GGGCGACACGGAAATGTTGAATACTCATACTCTTCCTTTTTCAATATTATTGAAGCATTTATCAGGGTTA
TTGTCTCATGAGCGGATACATATTTGAATGTATTTAGAAAAATAAACAAATAGGGGTTCCGCGCACATTT
CCCCGAAAAGTGCCACCTGACGTC
